Addgene plasmid #138064: MYMH 397
Purpose: Encodes Anderson promoter variant using mRFP as a reporter gene
Depositing lab: Meng How Tan. Depositing organization: Nanyang Technological University (NTU). Publication: An Expanded Synthetic Biology Toolkit for Gene Expression Control in Acetobacteraceae. Teh MY, Ooi KH, Danny Teo SX, Bin Mansoor ME, Shaun Lim WZ, Tan MH. ACS Synth Biol. 2019 Apr 19;8(4):708-723. doi: 10.1021/acssynbio.8b00168. Epub 2019 Mar 22. PubMed 30865830.
Backbone
  Vector backbone: pSEVA-331Bb
  Vector type: Bacterial Expression
Growth in bacteria
  Bacterial resistance: Chloramphenicol, 25 μg/mL
  Growth temperature: 37°C
  Growth strain: DH5alpha
  Copy number: High Copy
Gene/Insert
  Gene/Insert name: J23115- pSEVA-331Bb- RFP
  Species: Synthetic
  Cloning method: Restriction Enzyme; 5′ cloning site Unknown (unknown if destroyed)
Terms and licenses: Academic/Nonprofit Terms; Industry Terms: Not Available to Industry
Depositor comments: Low expression
How to cite: MYMH 397 was a gift from Meng How Tan (Addgene plasmid # 138064 ; http://n2t.net/addgene:138064 ; RRID:Addgene_138064)
