[The description below was written by a language model from this plasmid's Addgene catalogue record and pLannotate feature annotations shown in this document.]
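Description:
MYMH 397 is a 3,780-nt bacterial expression plasmid built on pSEVA-331Bb, a BioBrick-compatible version of a SEVA-format broad-host-range vector. Replication depends on the pBBR1 oriV together with its cognate pBBR1 Rep protein, a system derived from a Bordetella bronchiseptica plasmid that functions in many Gram-negative bacteria as well as in E. coli. Selection is by chloramphenicol, conferred by a cat gene driven by its own cat promoter. An incP oriT is also present, which allows the plasmid to be mobilised by conjugation into recipient strains when transfer functions are supplied in trans. The record lists it as high copy and propagated in DH5alpha.

The payload is a simple constitutive reporter unit in which the synthetic Anderson-series promoter J23115 drives mRFP1, a monomeric, somewhat slowly maturing red fluorescent protein derived from Discosoma. The promoter itself is named in the insert field but was not picked up as a feature in the annotation; it presumably lies in the short region upstream of the mRFP1 coding sequence. Downstream, transcription is stopped by the rrnB T1 and T7Te terminators, followed by the BioBrick suffix and a lambda t0 terminator, while a further rrnB T1 terminator on the other side of the cargo region helps insulate the cassette from backbone read-through. The plasmid is one member of a set of Anderson promoter variants characterised by red fluorescence output as part of a toolkit for controlling gene expression in Acetobacteraceae, and the depositor notes that this variant gives low expression, making it useful as a weak-promoter reference point.
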