Features (pLannotate 1.2.2; 11 found; start..end, strand, type, name):
     71..745     +  CDS            mRFP1: mRFP1 is a basic (constitutively fluorescent) red fluorescent protein published in 2002, derived from Discosoma sp.. It is reported to be a somewhat slowly-maturing monomer with low acid sensitivity.
    793..864     +  terminator     rrnB T1 terminator: transcription terminator T1 from the E. coli rrnB gene
    880..907     +  terminator     T7Te terminator: phage T7 early transcription terminator
    914..934     +  misc_feature   BioBrick suffix: universal suffix for all parts
    939..1033    +  terminator     lambda t0 terminator: transcription terminator from phage lambda
   1081..1183    +  promoter       cat promoter: promoter of the E. coli cat gene encoding chloramphenicol acetyltransferase
   1184..1840    +  CDS            cat: CAT_ECOLX - Experimental evidence at protein level: Swiss-Prot protein existence level 1. This enzyme is an effector of chloramphenicol resistance in bacteria. From Escherichia coli. This protein is used as a marker in many commonly used cloning vectors, such as pACYC184.
   1992..2100    +  oriT           oriT: incP origin of transfer
   2111..2773    -  CDS            pBBR1 Rep: replication protein for the broad-host-range plasmid pBBR1 from Bordetella bronchiseptica
   2774..3545    -  rep_origin     pBBR1 oriV: replication origin of the broad-host-range plasmid pBBR1 from Bordetella bronchiseptica; requires the pBBR1 Rep protein for replication
   3660..3746    -  terminator     rrnB T1 terminator: Escherichia coli rrnB; transcription terminator T1 from the E. coli rrnB gene
>Addgene plasmid #138064 | MYMH 397 | addgene full sequence | sequence record 274927 | Addgene NGS Result
AGGAGAATTCTTTATAGCTAGCTCAGCCCTTGGTACAATGCTAGCACTAGTGAAAGAGGAGAAATACTAG
ATGGCTTCCTCCGAAGACGTTATCAAAGAGTTCATGCGTTTCAAAGTTCGTATGGAAGGTTCCGTTAACG
GTCACGAGTTCGAAATCGAAGGTGAAGGTGAAGGTCGTCCGTACGAAGGTACCCAGACCGCTAAACTGAA
AGTTACCAAAGGTGGTCCGCTGCCGTTCGCTTGGGACATCCTGTCCCCGCAGTTCCAGTACGGTTCCAAA
GCTTACGTTAAACACCCGGCTGACATCCCGGACTACCTGAAACTGTCCTTCCCGGAAGGTTTCAAATGGG
AACGTGTTATGAACTTCGAAGACGGTGGTGTTGTTACCGTTACCCAGGACTCCTCCCTGCAAGACGGTGA
GTTCATCTACAAAGTTAAACTGCGTGGTACCAACTTCCCGTCCGACGGTCCGGTTATGCAGAAAAAAACC
ATGGGTTGGGAAGCTTCCACCGAACGTATGTACCCGGAAGACGGTGCTCTGAAAGGTGAAATCAAAATGC
GTCTGAAACTGAAAGACGGTGGTCACTACGACGCTGAAGTTAAAACCACCTACATGGCTAAAAAACCGGT
TCAGCTGCCGGGTGCTTACAAAACCGACATCAAACTGGACATCACCTCCCACAACGAAGACTACACCATC
GTTGAACAGTACGAACGTGCTGAAGGTCGTCACTCCACCGGTGCTTAATAACGCTGATAGTGCTAGTGTA
GATCGCTACTAGAGCCAGGCATCAAATAAAACGAAAGGCTCAGTCGAAAGACTGGGCCTTTCGTTTTATC
TGTTGTTTGTCGGTGAACGCTCTCTACTAGAGTCACACTGGCTCACCTTCGGGTGGGCCTTTCTGCGTTT
ATATACTAGAAGCGGCCGCTGCAGCTTGGACTCCTGTTGATAGATCCAGTAATGACCTCAGAACTCCATC
TGGATTTGTTCAGAACGCTCGGTTGCCGCCGGGCGTTTTTTATTGGTGAGAATCCAGGGGTCCCCAATAA
TTACGATTTAAATTGGCGAAAATGAGACGTTGATCGGCACGTAAGAGGTTCCAACTTTCACCATAATGAA
ATAAGATCACTACCGGGCGTATTTTTTGAGTTATCGAGATTTTCAGGAGCTAAGGAAGCTAAAATGGAGA
AAAAAATCACTGGATATACCACCGTTGATATATCCCAATGGCATCGTAAAGAACATTTTGAGGCATTTCA
GTCAGTTGCTCAATGTACCTATAACCAGACCGTTCAGCTGGATATTACGGCCTTTTTAAAGACCGTAAAG
AAAAATAAGCACAAGTTTTATCCGGCCTTTATTCACATTCTTGCCCGCCTGATGAATGCTCATCCGGAAT
TTCGTATGGCAATGAAAGACGGTGAGCTGGTGATATGGGATAGTGTTCACCCTTGTTACACCGTTTTCCA
TGAGCAAACTGAAACGTTTTCATCGCTCTGGAGTGAATACCACGACGATTTCCGGCAGTTTCTACACATA
TATTCGCAAGATGTGGCGTGTTACGGTGAAAACCTGGCCTATTTCCCTAAAGGGTTTATTGAGAATATGT
TTTTCGTCTCAGCCAATCCCTGGGTGAGTTTCACCAGTTTTGATTTAAACGTGGCCAATATGGACAACTT
CTTCGCCCCCGTTTTCACCATGGGCAAATATTATACGCAAGGCGACAAGGTGCTGATGCCGCTGGCGATT
CAGGTTCATCATGCCGTTTGTGATGGCTTCCATGTCGGCAGAATGCTTAATGAATTACAACAGTACTGCG
ATGAGTGGCAGGGCGGGGCGTAATTTGACTTTTGTCCTTTTCCGCTGCATAACCCTGCTTCGGGGTCATT
ATAGCGATTTTTTCGGTATATCCATCCTTTTTCGCACGATATACAGGATTTTGCCAAAGGGTTCGTGTAG
ACTTTCCTTGGTGTATCCAACGGCGTCAGCCGGGCAGGATAGGTGAAGTAGGCCCACCCGCGAGCGGGTG
TTCCTTCTTCACTGTCCCTTATTCGCACCTGGCGGTGCTCAACGGGAATCCTGCTCTGCGAGGCTGGCCG
TAGGCCGGCCCTACCGGCGCGGCAGCGTTACCCGTGTCGGCGGCTCCAACGGCTCGCCATCGTCCAGAAA
ACACGGCTCATCGGGCATCGGCAGGCGCTGCTGCCCGCGCCGTTCCCATTCCTCCGTTTCGGTCAAGGCT
GGCAGGTCTGGTTCCATGCCCGGAATGCCGGGCTGGCTGGGCGGCTCCTCGCCGGGGCCGGTCGGTAGTT
GCTGCTCGCCCGGATACAGGGTCGGGATGCGGCGCAGGTCGCCATGCCCCAACAGCGATTCGTCCTGGTC
GTCGTGATCAACCACCACGGCGGCACTGAACACCGACAGGCGCAACTGGTCGCGGGGCTGGCCCCACGCC
ACGCGGTCATTGACCACGTAGGCCGACACGGTGCCGGGGCCGTTGAGCTTCACGACGGAGATCCAGCGCT
CGGCCACCAAGTCCTTGACTGCGTATTGGACCGTCCGCAAAGAACGTCCGATGAGCTTGGAAAGTGTCTT
CTGGCTGACCACCACGGCGTTCTGGTGGCCCATCTGCGCCACGAGGTGATGCAGCAGCATTGCCGCCGTG
GGTTTCCTCGCAATAAGCCCGGCCCACGCCTCATGCGCTTTGCGTTCCGTTTGCACCCAGTGACCGGGCT
TGTTCTTGGCTTGAATGCCGATTTCTCTGGACTGCGTGGCCATGCTTATCTCCATGCGGTAGGGGTGCCG
CACGGTTGCGGCACCATGCGCAATCAGCTGCAACTTTTCGGCAGCGCGACAACAATTATGCGTTGCGTAA
AAGTGGCAGTCAATTACAGATTTTCTTTAACCTACGCAATGAGCTATTGCGGGGGGTGCCGCAATGAGCT
GTTGCGTACCCCCCTTTTTTAAGTTGTTGATTTTTAAGTCTTTCGCATTTCGCCCTATATCTAGTTCTTT
GGTGCCCAAAGAAGGGCACCCCTGCGGGGTTCCCCCACGCCTTCGGCGCGGCTCCCCCTCCGGCAAAAAG
TGGCCCCTCCGGGGCTTGTTGATCGACTGCGCGGCCTTCGGCCTTGCCCAAGGTGGCGCTGCCCCCTTGG
AACCCCCGCACTCGCCGCCGTGAGGCTCGGGGGGCAGGCGGGCGGGCTTCGCCCTTCGACTGCCCCCACT
CGCATAGGCTTGGGTCGTTCCAGGCGCGTCAAGGCCAAGCCGCTGCGCGGTCGCTGCGCGAGCCTTGACC
CGCCTTCCACTTGGTGTCCAACCGGCAAGCGAAGCGCGCAGGCCGCAGGCCGGAGGCTTTTCCCCAGAGA
AAATTAAAAAAATTGATGGGGCAAGGCCGCAGGCCGCGCAGTTGGAGCCGGTGGGTATGTGGTCGAAGGC
TGGGTAGCCGGTGGGCAATCCCTGTGGTCAAGCTCGTGGGCAGGCGCAGCCTGTCCATCAGCTTGTCCAG
CAGGGTTGTCCACGGGCCGAGCGAAGCGAGCCAGCCGGTGGCCGCTCGCGGCCATCGTCCACATATCCAC
GGGCTGGCAAGGGAGCGCAGCGACCGCGCAGGGCGAAGCCCGGAGAGCAAGCCCGTAGGGGGGGCGCGCC
CAGCTGTCTAGGGCGGCGGATTTGTCCTACTCAGGAGAGCGTTCACCGACAAACAACAGATAAAACGAAA
GGCCCAGTCTTTCGACTGAGCCTTTCGTTTTATTTGATGCCTTTAATTAAAGCGGATAACAATTTCACAC
